>Addgene plasmid #113418 | pCMV-hA1-BE3 | addgene full sequence | sequence record 217359 | Addgene NGS Result
GAGGTCGCTGAGTAGTGCGCGAGCAAAATTTAAGCTACAACAAGGCAAGGCTTGACCGACAATTGCATGA
AGAATCTGCTTAGGGTTAGGCGTTTTGCGCTGCTTCGCGATGTACGGGCCAGATATACGCGTTGACATTG
ATTATTGACTAGTTATTAATAGTAATCAATTACGGGGTCATTAGTTCATAGCCCATATATGGAGTTCCGC
GTTACATAACTTACGGTAAATGGCCCGCCTGGCTGACCGCCCAACGACCCCCGCCCATTGACGTCAATAA
TGACGTATGTTCCCATAGTAACGCCAATAGGGACTTTCCATTGACGTCAATGGGTGGAGTATTTACGGTA
AACTGCCCACTTGGCAGTACATCAAGTGTATCATATGCCAAGTACGCCCCCTATTGACGTCAATGACGGT
AAATGGCCCGCCTGGCATTATGCCCAGTACATGACCTTATGGGACTTTCCTACTTGGCAGTACATCTACG
TATTAGTCATCGCTATTACCATGGTGATGCGGTTTTGGCAGTACATCAATGGGCGTGGATAGCGGTTTGA
CTCACGGGGATTTCCAAGTCTCCACCCCATTGACGTCAATGGGAGTTTGTTTTGGCACCAAAATCAACGG
GACTTTCCAAAATGTCGTAACAACTCCGCCCCATTGACGCAAATGGGCGGTAGGCGTGTACGGTGGGAGG
TCTATATAAGCAGAGCTGGTTTAGTGAACCGTCAGATCCGCTAGAGATCCGCGGCCGCTAATACGACTCA
CTATAGGGAGAGCCGCCACCATGACTTCTGAGAAAGGTCCTTCAACCGGTGACCCCACTCTGAGGAGAAG
AATCGAACCCTGGGAGTTTGACGTCTTCTATGACCCCAGAGAACTTCGTAAAGAGGCCTGTCTGCTCTAC
GAAATCAAGTGGGGCATGAGCCGGAAGATCTGGCGAAGCTCAGGCAAAAACACCACCAATCACGTGGAAG
TTAATTTTATAAAAAAATTTACGTCAGAAAGAGATTTTCACCCATCCATGAGCTGCTCCATCACCTGGTT
CTTGTCCTGGAGTCCCTGCTGGGAATGCTCCCAGGCTATTAGAGAGTTTCTGAGTCGGCACCCTGGTGTG
ACTCTAGTGATCTACGTAGCTCGGCTTTTTTGGCACATGGATCAACAAAATCGGCAAGGTCTCAGGGACC
TTGTTAACAGTGGAGTAACTATTCAGATTATGAGAGCATCAGAGTATTATCACTGCTGGAGGAATTTTGT
CAACTACCCACCTGGGGATGAAGCTCACTGGCCACAATACCCACCTCTGTGGATGATGTTGTACGCACTG
GAGCTGCACTGCATAATTCTAAGTCTTCCACCCTGTTTAAAGATTTCAAGAAGATGGCAAAATCATCTTA
CATTTTTCAGACTTCATCTTCAAAACTGCCATTACCAAACGATTCCGCCACACATCCTTTTAGCTACAGG
GCTGATACATCCTTCTGTGGCTTGGAGAAGCGGCAGCGAGACTCCCGGGACCTCAGAGTCCGCCACACCC
GAAAGTGATAAAAAGTATTCTATTGGTTTAGCCATCGGCACTAATTCCGTTGGATGGGCTGTCATAACCG
ATGAATACAAAGTACCTTCAAAGAAATTTAAGGTGTTGGGGAACACAGACCGTCATTCGATTAAAAAGAA
TCTTATCGGTGCCCTCCTATTCGATAGTGGCGAAACGGCAGAGGCGACTCGCCTGAAACGAACCGCTCGG
AGAAGGTATACACGTCGCAAGAACCGAATATGTTACTTACAAGAAATTTTTAGCAATGAGATGGCCAAAG
TTGACGATTCTTTCTTTCACCGTTTGGAAGAGTCCTTCCTTGTCGAAGAGGACAAGAAACATGAACGGCA
CCCCATCTTTGGAAACATAGTAGATGAGGTGGCATATCATGAAAAGTACCCAACGATTTATCACCTCAGA
AAAAAGCTAGTTGACTCAACTGATAAAGCGGACCTGAGGTTAATCTACTTGGCTCTTGCCCATATGATAA
AGTTCCGTGGGCACTTTCTCATTGAGGGTGATCTAAATCCGGACAACTCGGATGTCGACAAACTGTTCAT
CCAGTTAGTACAAACCTATAATCAGTTGTTTGAAGAGAACCCTATAAATGCAAGTGGCGTGGATGCGAAG
GCTATTCTTAGCGCCCGCCTCTCTAAATCCCGACGGCTAGAAAACCTGATCGCACAATTACCCGGAGAGA
AGAAAAATGGGTTGTTCGGTAACCTTATAGCGCTCTCACTAGGCCTGACACCAAATTTTAAGTCGAACTT
CGACTTAGCTGAAGATGCCAAATTGCAGCTTAGTAAGGACACGTACGATGACGATCTCGACAATCTACTG
GCACAAATTGGAGATCAGTATGCGGACTTATTTTTGGCTGCCAAAAACCTTAGCGATGCAATCCTCCTAT
CTGACATACTGAGAGTTAATACTGAGATTACCAAGGCGCCGTTATCCGCTTCAATGATCAAAAGGTACGA
TGAACATCACCAAGACTTGACACTTCTCAAGGCCCTAGTCCGTCAGCAACTGCCTGAGAAATATAAGGAA
ATATTCTTTGATCAGTCGAAAAACGGGTACGCAGGTTATATTGACGGCGGAGCGAGTCAAGAGGAATTCT
ACAAGTTTATCAAACCCATATTAGAGAAGATGGATGGGACGGAAGAGTTGCTTGTAAAACTCAATCGCGA
AGATCTACTGCGAAAGCAGCGGACTTTCGACAACGGTAGCATTCCACATCAAATCCACTTAGGCGAATTG
CATGCTATACTTAGAAGGCAGGAGGATTTTTATCCGTTCCTCAAAGACAATCGTGAAAAGATTGAGAAAA
TCCTAACCTTTCGCATACCTTACTATGTGGGACCCCTGGCCCGAGGGAACTCTCGGTTCGCATGGATGAC
AAGAAAGTCCGAAGAAACGATTACTCCATGGAATTTTGAGGAAGTTGTCGATAAAGGTGCGTCAGCTCAA
TCGTTCATCGAGAGGATGACCAACTTTGACAAGAATTTACCGAACGAAAAAGTATTGCCTAAGCACAGTT
TACTTTACGAGTATTTCACAGTGTACAATGAACTCACGAAAGTTAAGTATGTCACTGAGGGCATGCGTAA
ACCCGCCTTTCTAAGCGGAGAACAGAAGAAAGCAATAGTAGATCTGTTATTCAAGACCAACCGCAAAGTG
ACAGTTAAGCAATTGAAAGAGGACTACTTTAAGAAAATTGAATGCTTCGATTCTGTCGAGATCTCCGGGG
TAGAAGATCGATTTAATGCGTCACTTGGTACGTATCATGACCTCCTAAAGATAATTAAAGATAAGGACTT
CCTGGATAACGAAGAGAATGAAGATATCTTAGAAGATATAGTGTTGACTCTTACCCTCTTTGAAGATCGG
GAAATGATTGAGGAAAGACTAAAAACATACGCTCACCTGTTCGACGATAAGGTTATGAAACAGTTAAAGA
GGCGTCGCTATACGGGCTGGGGACGATTGTCGCGGAAACTTATCAACGGGATAAGAGACAAGCAAAGTGG
TAAAACTATTCTCGATTTTCTAAAGAGCGACGGCTTCGCCAATAGGAACTTTATGCAGCTGATCCATGAT
GACTCTTTAACCTTCAAAGAGGATATACAAAAGGCACAGGTTTCCGGACAAGGGGACTCATTGCACGAAC
ATATTGCGAATCTTGCTGGTTCGCCAGCCATCAAAAAGGGCATACTCCAGACAGTCAAAGTAGTGGATGA
GCTAGTTAAGGTCATGGGACGTCACAAACCGGAAAACATTGTAATCGAGATGGCACGCGAAAATCAAACG
ACTCAGAAGGGGCAAAAAAACAGTCGAGAGCGGATGAAGAGAATAGAAGAGGGTATTAAAGAACTGGGCA
GCCAGATCTTAAAGGAGCATCCTGTGGAAAATACCCAATTGCAGAACGAGAAACTTTACCTCTATTACCT
ACAAAATGGAAGGGACATGTATGTTGATCAGGAACTGGACATAAACCGTTTATCTGATTACGACGTCGAT
CACATTGTACCCCAATCCTTTTTGAAGGACGATTCAATCGACAATAAAGTGCTTACACGCTCGGATAAGA
ACCGAGGGAAAAGTGACAATGTTCCAAGCGAGGAAGTCGTAAAGAAAATGAAGAACTATTGGCGGCAGCT
CCTAAATGCGAAACTGATAACGCAAAGAAAGTTCGATAACTTAACTAAAGCTGAGAGGGGTGGCTTGTCT
GAACTTGACAAGGCCGGATTTATTAAACGTCAGCTCGTGGAAACCCGCCAAATCACAAAGCATGTTGCAC
AGATACTAGATTCCCGAATGAATACGAAATACGACGAGAACGATAAGCTGATTCGGGAAGTCAAAGTAAT
CACTTTAAAGTCAAAATTGGTGTCGGACTTCAGAAAGGATTTTCAATTCTATAAAGTTAGGGAGATAAAT
AACTACCACCATGCGCACGACGCTTATCTTAATGCCGTCGTAGGGACCGCACTCATTAAGAAATACCCGA
AGCTAGAAAGTGAGTTTGTGTATGGTGATTACAAAGTTTATGACGTCCGTAAGATGATCGCGAAAAGCGA
ACAGGAGATAGGCAAGGCTACAGCCAAATACTTCTTTTATTCTAACATTATGAATTTCTTTAAGACGGAA
ATCACTCTGGCAAACGGAGAGATACGCAAACGACCTTTAATTGAAACCAATGGGGAGACAGGTGAAATCG
TATGGGATAAGGGCCGGGACTTCGCGACGGTGAGAAAAGTTTTGTCCATGCCCCAAGTCAACATAGTAAA
GAAAACTGAGGTGCAGACCGGAGGGTTTTCAAAGGAATCGATTCTTCCAAAAAGGAATAGTGATAAGCTC
ATCGCTCGTAAAAAGGACTGGGACCCGAAAAAGTACGGTGGCTTCGATAGCCCTACAGTTGCCTATTCTG
TCCTAGTAGTGGCAAAAGTTGAGAAGGGAAAATCCAAGAAACTGAAGTCAGTCAAAGAATTATTGGGGAT
AACGATTATGGAGCGCTCGTCTTTTGAAAAGAACCCCATCGACTTCCTTGAGGCGAAAGGTTACAAGGAA
GTAAAAAAGGATCTCATAATTAAACTACCAAAGTATAGTCTGTTTGAGTTAGAAAATGGCCGAAAACGGA
TGTTGGCTAGCGCCGGAGAGCTTCAAAAGGGGAACGAACTCGCACTACCGTCTAAATACGTGAATTTCCT
GTATTTAGCGTCCCATTACGAGAAGTTGAAAGGTTCACCTGAAGATAACGAACAGAAGCAACTTTTTGTT
GAGCAGCACAAACATTATCTCGACGAAATCATAGAGCAAATTTCGGAATTCAGTAAGAGAGTCATCCTAG
CTGATGCCAATCTGGACAAAGTATTAAGCGCATACAACAAGCACAGGGATAAACCCATACGTGAGCAGGC
GGAAAATATTATCCATTTGTTTACTCTTACCAACCTCGGCGCTCCAGCCGCATTCAAGTATTTTGACACA
ACGATAGATCGCAAACGATACACTTCTACCAAGGAGGTGCTAGACGCGACACTGATTCACCAATCCATCA
CGGGATTATATGAAACTCGGATAGATTTGTCACAGCTTGGGGGTGACTCTGGTGGTTCTACTAATCTGTC
AGATATTATTGAAAAGGAGACCGGTAAGCAACTGGTTATCCAGGAATCCATCCTCATGCTCCCAGAGGAG
GTGGAAGAAGTCATTGGGAACAAGCCGGAAAGCGATATACTCGTGCACACCGCCTACGACGAGAGCACCG
ACGAGAATGTCATGCTTCTGACTAGCGACGCCCCTGAATACAAGCCTTGGGCTCTGGTCATACAGGATAG
CAACGGTGAGAACAAGATTAAGATGCTCTCTGGTGGTTCTCCCAAGAAGAAGAGGAAAGTCTAACCGGTC
ATCATCACCATCACCATTGAGTTTAAACCCGCTGATCAGCCTCGACTGTGCCTTCTAGTTGCCAGCCATC
TGTTGTTTGCCCCTCCCCCGTGCCTTCCTTGACCCTGGAAGGTGCCACTCCCACTGTCCTTTCCTAATAA
AATGAGGAAATTGCATCGCATTGTCTGAGTAGGTGTCATTCTATTCTGGGGGGTGGGGTGGGGCAGGACA
GCAAGGGGGAGGATTGGGAAGACAATAGCAGGCATGCTGGGGATGCGGTGGGCTCTATGGCTTCTGAGGC
GGAAAGAACCAGCTGGGGCTCGATACCGTCGACCTCTAGCTAGAGCTTGGCGTAATCATGGTCATAGCTG
TTTCCTGTGTGAAATTGTTATCCGCTCACAATTCCACACAACATACGAGCCGGAAGCATAAAGTGTAAAG
CCTAGGGTGCCTAATGAGTGAGCTAACTCACATTAATTGCGTTGCGCTCACTGCCCGCTTTCCAGTCGGG
AAACCTGTCGTGCCAGCTGCATTAATGAATCGGCCAACGCGCGGGGAGAGGCGGTTTGCGTATTGGGCGC
TCTTCCGCTTCCTCGCTCACTGACTCGCTGCGCTCGGTCGTTCGGCTGCGGCGAGCGGTATCAGCTCACT
CAAAGGCGGTAATACGGTTATCCACAGAATCAGGGGATAACGCAGGAAAGAACATGTGAGCAAAAGGCCA
GCAAAAGGCCAGGAACCGTAAAAAGGCCGCGTTGCTGGCGTTTTTCCATAGGCTCCGCCCCCCTGACGAG
CATCACAAAAATCGACGCTCAAGTCAGAGGTGGCGAAACCCGACAGGACTATAAAGATACCAGGCGTTTC
CCCCTGGAAGCTCCCTCGTGCGCTCTCCTGTTCCGACCCTGCCGCTTACCGGATACCTGTCCGCCTTTCT
CCCTTCGGGAAGCGTGGCGCTTTCTCATAGCTCACGCTGTAGGTATCTCAGTTCGGTGTAGGTCGTTCGC
TCCAAGCTGGGCTGTGTGCACGAACCCCCCGTTCAGCCCGACCGCTGCGCCTTATCCGGTAACTATCGTC
TTGAGTCCAACCCGGTAAGACACGACTTATCGCCACTGGCAGCAGCCACTGGTAACAGGATTAGCAGAGC
GAGGTATGTAGGCGGTGCTACAGAGTTCTTGAAGTGGTGGCCTAACTACGGCTACACTAGAAGAACAGTA
TTTGGTATCTGCGCTCTGCTGAAGCCAGTTACCTTCGGAAAAAGAGTTGGTAGCTCTTGATCCGGCAAAC
AAACCACCGCTGGTAGCGGTGGTTTTTTTGTTTGCAAGCAGCAGATTACGCGCAGAAAAAAAGGATCTCA
AGAAGATCCTTTGATCTTTTCTACGGGGTCTGACGCTCAGTGGAACGAAAACTCACGTTAAGGGATTTTG
GTCATGAGATTATCAAAAAGGATCTTCACCTAGATCCTTTTAAATTAAAAATGAAGTTTTAAATCAATCT
AAAGTATATATGAGTAAACTTGGTCTGACAGTTACCAATGCTTAATCAGTGAGGCACCTATCTCAGCGAT
CTGTCTATTTCGTTCATCCATAGTTGCCTGACTCCCCGTCGTGTAGATAACTACGATACGGGAGGGCTTA
CCATCTGGCCCCAGTGCTGCAATGATACCGCGAGACCCACGCTCACCGGCTCCAGATTTATCAGCAATAA
ACCAGCCAGCCGGAAGGGCCGAGCGCAGAAGTGGTCCTGCAACTTTATCCGCCTCCATCCAGTCTATTAA
TTGTTGCCGGGAAGCTAGAGTAAGTAGTTCGCCAGTTAATAGTTTGCGCAACGTTGTTGCCATTGCTACA
GGCATCGTGGTGTCACGCTCGTCGTTTGGTATGGCTTCATTCAGCTCCGGTTCCCAACGATCAAGGCGAG
TTACATGATCCCCCATGTTGTGCAAAAAAGCGGTTAGCTCCTTCGGTCCTCCGATCGTTGTCAGAAGTAA
GTTGGCCGCAGTGTTATCACTCATGGTTATGGCAGCACTGCATAATTCTCTTACTGTCATGCCATCCGTA
AGATGCTTTTCTGTGACTGGTGAGTACTCAACCAAGTCATTCTGAGAATAGTGTATGCGGCGACCGAGTT
GCTCTTGCCCGGCGTCAATACGGGATAATACCGCGCCACATAGCAGAACTTTAAAAGTGCTCATCATTGG
AAAACGTTCTTCGGGGCGAAAACTCTCAAGGATCTTACCGCTGTTGAGATCCAGTTCGATGTAACCCACT
CGTGCACCCAACTGATCTTCAGCATCTTTTACTTTCACCAGCGTTTCTGGGTGAGCAAAAACAGGAAGGC
AAAATGCCGCAAAAAAGGGAATAAGGGCGACACGGAAATGTTGAATACTCATACTCTTCCTTTTTCAATA
TTATTGAAGCATTTATCAGGGTTATTGTCTCATGAGCGGATACATATTTGAATGTATTTAGAAAAATAAA
CAAATAGGGGTTCCGCGCACATTTCCCCGAAAAGTGCCACCTGACGTCGACGGATCGGGAGATCGATCTC
CCGATCCCCTAGGGTCGACTCTCAGTACAATCTGCTCTGATGCCGCATAGTTAAGCCAGTATCTGCTCCC
TGCTTGTGTGTTG
Features (pLannotate 1.2.2; 18 found; start..end, strand, type, name):
    134..513     +  enhancer       CMV enhancer: human cytomegalovirus immediate early enhancer
    514..717     +  promoter       CMV promoter: human cytomegalovirus (CMV) immediate early promoter
    759..777     +  promoter       T7 promoter: promoter for bacteriophage T7 RNA polymerase
    791..1498    +  CDS            APOBEC1: ABEC1_HUMAN - Experimental evidence at protein level: Swiss-Prot protein existence level 1. Catalytic component of the apolipoprotein B mRNA editing enzyme complex which is responsible for the postranscriptional editing of a CAA codon for Gln to a UAA codon for stop in the APOB mRNA. Also involved in CGA (Arg) to UGA (Stop) editing in the NF1 mRNA. May also play a role in the epigenetic regulation of gene expression by participating in DNA demethylation. From Homo sapiens (Human).
   1499..1546    +  CDS            ABE(7.10) (fragment): adenine base editor comprising wild-type E. coli TadA fused to the evolved TadA*(7.10) mutant (Gaudelli et al., 2017)
   1547..5647    +  CDS            Cas9 VQR: Streptococcus pyogenes Cas9 endonuclease with the D1135V/R1335Q/T1337R mutations has an altered recognition specificity for the protospacer adjacent motif (PAM) (Kleinstiver et al., 2015)
   5660..5908    +  CDS            UGI: UNGI_BPPB2 - Experimental evidence at protein level: Swiss-Prot protein existence level 1. This protein binds specifically and reversibly to the host uracil-DNA glycosylase, preventing removal of uracil residues from PBS2 DNA by the host uracil-excision repair system. From Bacillus phage PBS2 (Bacteriophage PBS2).
   5996..6220    +  polyA_signal   bGH poly(A) signal: bovine growth hormone polyadenylation signal
   6224..6245    +  promoter       SV40 promoter (fragment): SV40 enhancer and early promoter
   6250..6266    +  misc_feature   MCS (fragment): pBluescript multiple cloning site
   6315..6331    -  protein_bind   lac operator: The lac repressor binds to the lac operator to inhibit transcription in E. coli. This inhibition can be relieved by adding lactose or isopropyl-β-D-thiogalactopyranoside (IPTG). lac repressor encoded by lacI
   6339..6369    -  promoter       lac promoter: promoter for the E. coli lac operon
   6384..6405    -  protein_bind   CAP binding site: CAP binding activates transcription in the presence of cAMP. E. coli catabolite activator protein
   6418..6510    -  CDS            lacI (fragment): lac repressor; lacI; The lac repressor binds to the lac operator to inhibit transcription in E. coli. This inhibition can be relieved by adding lactose or isopropyl-β-D-thiogalactopyranoside (IPTG).
   6693..7281    -  rep_origin     ori: high-copy-number ColE1/pMB1/pBR322/pUC origin of replication
   7452..8312    -  CDS            AmpR: β-lactamase; bla; confers resistance to ampicillin, carbenicillin, and related antibiotics
   8313..8417    -  promoter       AmpR promoter: bla
   8488..8532    -  misc_feature   bom (fragment): basis of mobility region from pBR322
