[The description below was written by a language model from this plasmid's Addgene catalogue record and pLannotate feature annotations shown in this document.]
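Description:
pCMV-hA1-BE3 is a mammalian expression plasmid of about 8.6 kb that encodes a BE3-type cytosine base editor built around human APOBEC1. It is propagated in E. coli as a high-copy plasmid through a ColE1/pUC-type origin and is selected with ampicillin via the β-lactamase gene and its own promoter. No mammalian selection marker is annotated, which suggests delivery by transient transfection. Only short remnants of an SV40 promoter, a pBluescript polylinker, lac regulatory elements and a pBR322 bom region appear in the backbone.

The roughly 5.2 kb insert is a single open reading frame driven by the human cytomegalovirus immediate-early enhancer and promoter and terminated by the bovine growth hormone polyadenylation signal. A T7 promoter sits just upstream of the coding region. According to the catalogue's alternative name, the fusion runs from human APOBEC1 cytidine deaminase through an XTEN linker to Streptococcus pyogenes Cas9 carrying the D10A nickase mutation. This is followed by an SGGS linker, the uracil-DNA glycosylase inhibitor (UGI) from bacteriophage PBS2, a second SGGS linker and a nuclear localisation signal.

The automated feature table labels the short linker segment as an ABE(7.10) fragment and the Cas9 segment as the VQR variant. These look like nearest-match calls rather than the design described in the catalogue, which mentions neither TadA nor altered PAM specificity.

In this architecture, a separately supplied guide RNA directs the nickase to its target, the deaminase converts cytosines to uracil in the displaced strand, and UGI blocks uracil excision, favouring C-to-T outcomes. The plasmid was deposited with a study on base editing in methylated regions using a human APOBEC3A-Cas9 fusion. The record does not say what role the APOBEC1 version played in that study.
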