Addgene plasmid #113418: pCMV-hA1-BE3
Purpose: Expresses hA1-BE3 in mammalian cells
Depositing lab: Jia Chen. Depositing organization: ShanghaiTech University. Publication: Efficient base editing in methylated regions with a human APOBEC3A-Cas9 fusion. Wang X, Li J, Wang Y, Yang B, Wei J, Wu J, Wang R, Huang X, Chen J, Yang L. Nat Biotechnol. 2018 Aug 20. pii: nbt.4198. doi: 10.1038/nbt.4198. PubMed 30125268.
Backbone
  Vector backbone: CMV
  Backbone size w/o insert (bp): 3399
  Vector type: Mammalian Expression, CRISPR
Growth in bacteria
  Bacterial resistance: Ampicillin, 100 μg/mL
  Growth temperature: 37°C
  Growth strain: DH5alpha
  Copy number: High Copy
Gene/Insert
  Gene/Insert name: hA1-BE3 (alt name: pCMV-hAPOBEC1-XTEN-D10A-SGGS-UGI-SGGS-NLS)
  Species: H. sapiens (human); S. pyogenes and Bacteriophage PBS2
  Insert size (bp): 5154
  Entrez Gene: APOBEC1 (a.k.a. APO1, APOBEC-1, BEDP, CDAR1, HEPR)
  Promoter: CMV
  Cloning method: Restriction Enzyme; 5′ cloning site unknown (unknown if destroyed)
  Sequencing primers: 5′ CMV; 3′ BGH poly reverse
Terms and licenses: Academic/Nonprofit Terms; Industry Terms: Not Available to Industry
How to cite: pCMV-hA1-BE3 was a gift from Jia Chen (Addgene plasmid # 113418 ; http://n2t.net/addgene:113418 ; RRID:Addgene_113418)
